Addgene plasmid #43767: IV-GCA
Depositing lab: Chad Cowan & Kiran Musunuru. Depositing organization: Harvard University. Publication: A TALEN Genome-Editing System for Generating Human Stem Cell-Based Disease Models. Ding Q, Lee YK, Schaefer EA, Peters DT, Veres A, Kim K, Kuperwasser N, Motola DL, Meissner TB, Hendriks WT, Trevisan M, Gupta RM, Moisan A, Banks E, Friesen M, Schinzel RT, Xia F, Tang A, Xia Y, Figueroa E, Wann A, Ahfeldt T, Daheron L, Zhang F, Rubin LL, Peng LF, Chung RT, Musunuru K, Cowan CA. Cell Stem Cell. 2012 Dec 12. pii: S1934-5909(12)00645-5. doi: 10.1016/j.stem.2012.11.011. PubMed 23246482.
Backbone
  Vector backbone: pCRII-TOPO
  Backbone manufacturer: Invitrogen
  Backbone size w/o insert (bp): 3973
  Vector type: Bacterial Cloning
Growth in bacteria
  Bacterial resistance: Ampicillin and Kanamycin, 100 & 50 μg/mL
  Growth temperature: 37°C
  Growth strain: Top10
  Copy number: High Copy
Gene/Insert
  Gene/Insert name: IV-GCA
  Species: Synthetic
  Insert size (bp): 279
  Cloning method: TOPO Cloning
  Sequencing primers: 5′ T7; 3′ M13-rev
Terms and licenses: Academic/Nonprofit Terms; Industry Terms: Not Available to Industry
How to cite: IV-GCA was a gift from Chad Cowan & Kiran Musunuru (Addgene plasmid # 43767 ; http://n2t.net/addgene:43767 ; RRID:Addgene_43767)
