[The description below was written by a language model from this plasmid's Addgene catalogue record.]
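Description:
IV-GCA is a small bacterial cloning plasmid built on the commercial pCRII-TOPO backbone (about 4 kb without insert), into which a 279 bp synthetic fragment was introduced by TOPO cloning. It is a high-copy plasmid propagated in E. coli, and the record lists both ampicillin and kanamycin resistance, consistent with the dual selection markers carried by this backbone. The insert is flanked by T7 and M13-reverse primer sites, which are listed as the sequencing primers for verifying it. No feature table is provided, so the origin of replication and other backbone elements are not individually documented here. The record also gives no promoter intended to drive expression of the insert, in keeping with its classification as a cloning vector rather than an expression vector.

The insert is named only "IV-GCA" and described as synthetic; the record does not state explicitly what it encodes. The plasmid was deposited in connection with a TALEN genome-editing system developed for generating human stem cell-based disease models. In that context, the name plausibly denotes a pre-assembled block of TAL effector repeats recognising the nucleotide triplet G-C-A and destined for position IV of a modular repeat array. A 279 bp insert is roughly the size expected for about three such repeats, but this reading is an inference from the name and size, not a stated fact. On that reading, the plasmid would be one member of a library of building-block plasmids from which fragments are taken and joined to assemble custom TALE DNA-binding domains. It would not be a construct delivered to mammalian cells itself.
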