>Addgene plasmid #43767 | IV-GCA | depositor partial sequence | sequence record 59032 | IV-GCA sequence 279 bps
CGTCTCGACTCACCCCAGAGCAGGTCGTGGCAATCGCGAGCAATAACGGCGGAAAACAGGCTTTGGAAAC
GGTGCAGAGGCTCCTTCCAGTGCTGTGCCAAGCGCACGGCCTCACCCCAGAGCAGGTCGTGGCGATCGCA
AGCCACGACGGAGGAAAGCAAGCCTTGGAAACAGTACAGAGGCTGTTGCCTGTGCTGTGCCAAGCGCACG
GATTAACCCCAGAGCAGGTCGTGGCAATCGCCTCCAACATTGGCGGGAGACCCGCACTGGAGAGAGACG
