>Addgene plasmid #43767 | IV-GCA | addgene partial sequence | sequence record 62174 | M13-F20 5'-TGTAAAACGACGGCCAGT-3'
CTATAGGGCGAATTGGGCCCTCTAGATGCATGCTCGAGCGGCCGCCAGTGTGATGGATATCTGCAGAATT
CGCCCTTAGTATCTTTCCTGTGCCCACGTCTCTCTCCAGTGCGGGTCTCCCGCCAATGTTGGAGGCGATT
GCCACGACCTGCTCTGGGGTTAATCCGTGCGCTTGGCACAGCACAGGCAACAGCCTCTGTACTGTTTCCA
AGGCTTGCTTTCCTCCGTCGTGGCTTGCGATCGCCACGACCTGCTCTGGGGTGAGGCCGTGCGCTTGGCA
CAGCACTGGAAGGAGCCTCTGCACCGTTTCCAAAGCCTGTTTTCCGCCGTTATTGCTCGCGATTGCCACG
ACCTGCTCTGGGGTGAGTCGAGACGCGCTAGGACGGCATCTATATAAGGGCGAATTCCAGCACACTGGCG
GCCGTTACTAGTGGATCCGAGCTCGGTACCAAGCTTGATGCATAGCTTGAGTATTCTATAGTGTCACCTA
AATAGCTTGGCGTAATCATGGTCATAGCTGTTTCCTGTGTGAAATTGTTATCCGCTCACAATTCCACACA
ACATACGAGCCGGAAGCATAAAGTGTAAAGCCTGGGGTGCCTAATGAGTGAGCTAACTCACATTAATTGC
GTTGCGCTCACTGCCCGCTTTCCAGTCGGGAAACCTGTCGTGCCAGCTGCATTAATGAATCGGCCAACGC
GCGGGGAGAGGCGGTTTGCGTATTGGGCGCTCTTCCGCTTCCTCGCTCACTGACTCGCTGCGCTCGGTCG
TTCGGCTGCGGCGAGCGGTATCAGCTCACTCAAAGGCGGTAATACGGTTATCCACAGAATCAGGGGATAA
CGCAGGAAAGAACATGTGAGCAAAAGGCCAGCAAAAGGCCAGG
